>Addgene plasmid #203176 | pTL | addgene full sequence | sequence record 402861 | Addgene NGS Result
TTCGGGGGATCCGTTTAAACAGGCCTGTTATCAACAAGTTTGTACAAAAAAGCTGAACGAGAAACGTAAA
ATGATATAAATATCAATATATTAAATTAGATTTTGCATAAAAAACAGACTACATAATACTGTAAAACACA
ACATATCCAGTCACTATGGCGGCCGCATTAGGCACCCCAGGCTTTACACTTTATGCTTCCGGCTCGTATA
ATGTGTGGATTTTGAGTTAGGATCCGTCGAGATTTTCAGGAGCTAAGGAAGCTAAAATGGAGAAAAAAAT
CACTGGATATACCACCGTTGATATATCCCAATGGCATCGTAAAGAACATTTTGAGGCATTTCAGTCAGTT
GCTCAATGTACCTATAACCAGACCGTTCAGCTGGATATTACGGCCTTTTTAAAGACCGTAAAGAAAAATA
AGCACAAGTTTTATCCGGCCTTTATTCACATTCTTGCCCGCCTGATGAATGCTCATCCGGAATTCCGTAT
GGCAATGAAAGACGGTGAGCTGGTGATATGGGATAGTGTTCACCCTTGTTACACCGTTTTCCATGAGCAA
ACTGAAACGTTTTCATCGCTCTGGAGTGAATACCACGACGATTTCCGGCAGTTTCTACACATATATTCGC
AAGATGTGGCGTGTTACGGTGAAAACCTGGCCTATTTCCCTAAAGGGTTTATTGAGAATATGTTTTTCGT
CTCAGCCAATCCCTGGGTGAGTTTCACCAGTTTTGATTTAAACGTGGCCAATATGGACAACTTCTTCGCC
CCCGTTTTCACCATGGGCAAATATTATACGCAAGGCGACAAGGTGCTGATGCCGCTGGCGATTCAGGTTC
ATCATGCCGTTTGTGATGGCTTCCATGTCGGCAGAATGCTTAATGAATTACAACAGTACTGCGATGAGTG
GCAGGGCGGGGCGTAAAGATCTGGATCCGGCTTACTAAAAGCCAGATAACAGTATGCGTATTTGCGCGCT
GATTTTTGCGGTATAAGAATATATACTGATATGTATACCCGAAGTATGTCAAAAAGAGGTATGCTATGAA
GCAGCGTATTACAGTGACAGTTGACAGCGACAGCTATCAGTTGCTCAAGGCATATATGATGTCAATATCT
CCGGTCTGGTAAGCACAACCATGCAGAATGAAGCCCGTCGTCTGCGTGCCGAACGCTGGAAAGCGGAAAA
TCAGGAAGGGATGGCTGAGGTCGCCCGGTTTATTGAAATGAACGGCTCTTTTGCTGACGAGAACAGGGGC
TGGTGAAATGCAGTTTAAGGTTTACACCTATAAAAGAGAGAGCCGTTATCGTCTGTTTGTGGATGTACAG
AGTGATATTATTGACACGCCCGGGCGACGGATGGTGATCCCCCTGGCCAGTGCACGTCTGCTGTCAGATA
AAGTCTCCCGTGAACTTTACCCGGTGGTGCATATCGGGGATGAAAGCTGGCGCATGATGACCACCGATAT
GGCCAGTGTGCCGGTCTCCGTTATCGGGGAAGAAGTGGCTGATCTCAGCCACCGCGAAAATGACATCAAA
AACGCCATTAACCTGATGTTCTGGGGAATATAAATGTCAGGCTCCCTTATACACAGCCAGTCTGCAGGTC
GACCATAGTGACTGGATATGTTGTGTTTTACAGTATTATGTAGTCTGTTTTTTATGCAAAATCTAATTTA
ATATATTGATATTTATATCATTTTACGTTTCTCGTTCAGCTTTCTTGTACAAAGTGGTTGATAACATCGA
TAGCGGCCGCTAGGGCCCTGCAGGAGGGCCGCATCATGTAATTAGTTATGTCACGCTTACATTCACGCCC
TCCCCCCACATCCGCTCTAACCGAAAAGGAAGGAGTTAGACAACCTGAAGTCTAGGTCCCTATTTATTTT
TTTATAGTTATGTTAGTATTAAGAACGTTATTTATATTTCAAATTTTTCTTTTTTTTCTGTACAGACGCG
TGTACGCATGTAACATTATACTGAAAACCTTGCTTGAGAAGGTTTTGGGACGCTCGAAGGCTTTAATTTG
CGGCCAAGCTTGGCGTAATCATGGTCATAGCTGTTTCCTGTGTGAAATTGTTATCCGCTCACAATTCCAC
ACAACATACGAGCCGGAAGCATAAAGTGTAAAGCCTGGGGTGCCTAATGAGTGAGCTAACTCACATTAAT
TGCGTTGCGCTCACTGCCCGCTTTCCAGTCGGGAAACCTGTCGTGCCAGCTGCATTAATGAATCGGCCAA
CGCGCGGGGAGAGGCGGTTTGCGTATTGGGCGCTCTTCCGCTTCCTCGCTCACTGACTCGCTGCGCTCGG
TCGTTCGGCTGCGGCGAGCGGTATCAGCTCACTCAAAGGCGGTAATACGGTTATCCACAGAATCAGGGGA
TAACGCAGGAAAGAACATGTGAGCAAAAGGCCAGCAAAAGGCCAGGAACCGTAAAAAGGCCGCGTTGCTG
GCGTTTTTCCATAGGCTCCGCCCCCCTGACGAGCATCACAAAAATCGACGCTCAAGTCAGAGGTGGCGAA
ACCCGACAGGACTATAAAGATACCAGGCGTTTCCCCCTGGAAGCTCCCTCGTGCGCTCTCCTGTTCCGAC
CCTGCCGCTTACCGGATACCTGTCCGCCTTTCTCCCTTCGGGAAGCGTGGCGCTTTCTCATAGCTCACGC
TGTAGGTATCTCAGTTCGGTGTAGGTCGTTCGCTCCAAGCTGGGCTGTGTGCACGAACCCCCCGTTCAGC
CCGACCGCTGCGCCTTATCCGGTAACTATCGTCTTGAGTCCAACCCGGTAAGACACGACTTATCGCCACT
GGCAGCAGCCACTGGTAACAGGATTAGCAGAGCGAGGTATGTAGGCGGTGCTACAGAGTTCTTGAAGTGG
TGGCCTAACTACGGCTACACTAGAAGAACAGTATTTGGTATCTGCGCTCTGCTGAAGCCAGTTACCTTCG
GAAAAAGAGTTGGTAGCTCTTGATCCGGCAAACAAACCACCGCTGGTAGCGGTGGTTTTTTTGTTTGCAA
GCAGCAGATTACGCGCAGAAAAAAAGGATCTCAAGAAGATCCTTTGATCTTTTCTACGGGGTCTGACGCT
CAGTGGAACGAAAACTCACGTTAAGGGATTTTGGTCATGAGATTATCAAAAAGGATCTTCACCTAGATCC
TTTTAAATTAAAAATGAAGTTTTAAATCAATCTAAAGTATATATGAGTAAACTTGGTCTGACAGTTACCA
ATGCTTAATCAGTGAGGCACCTATCTCAGCGATCTGTCTATTTCGTTCATCCATAGTTGCCTGACTCCCC
GTCGTGTAGATAACTACGATACGGGAGGGCTTACCATCTGGCCCCAGTGCTGCAATGATACCGCGAGACC
CACGCTCACCGGCTCCAGATTTATCAGCAATAAACCAGCCAGCCGGAAGGGCCGAGCGCAGAAGTGGTCC
TGCAACTTTATCCGCCTCCATCCAGTCTATTAATTGTTGCCGGGAAGCTAGAGTAAGTAGTTCGCCAGTT
AATAGTTTGCGCAACGTTGTTGCCATTGCTACAGGCATCGTGGTGTCACGCTCGTCGTTTGGTATGGCTT
CATTCAGCTCCGGTTCCCAACGATCAAGGCGAGTTACATGATCCCCCATGTTGTGCAAAAAAGCGGTTAG
CTCCTTCGGTCCTCCGATCGTTGTCAGAAGTAAGTTGGCCGCAGTGTTATCACTCATGGTTATGGCAGCA
CTGCATAATTCTCTTACTGTCATGCCATCCGTAAGATGCTTTTCTGTGACTGGTGAGTACTCAACCAAGT
CATTCTGAGAATAGTGTATGCGGCGACCGAGTTGCTCTTGCCCGGCGTCAATACGGGATAATACCGCGCC
ACATAGCAGAACTTTAAAAGTGCTCATCATTGGAAAACGTTCTTCGGGGCGAAAACTCTCAAGGATCTTA
CCGCTGTTGAGATCCAGTTCGATGTAACCCACTCGTGCACCCAACTGATCTTCAGCATCTTTTACTTTCA
CCAGCGTTTCTGGGTGAGCAAAAACAGGAAGGCAAAATGCCGCAAAAAAGGGAATAAGGGCGACACGGAA
ATGTTGAATACTCATACTCTTCCTTTTTCAATATTATTGAAGCATTTATCAGGGTTATTGTCTCATGAGC
GGATACATATTTGAATGTATTTAGAAAAATAAACAAATAGGGGTTCCGCGCACATTTCCCCGAAAAGTGC
CACCTGACGTCTAAGAAACCATTATTATCATGACATTAACCTATAAAAATAGGCGTATCACGAGGCCCTT
TCGTCTTCAAGAATTAGCTTTTCAATTCATCATTTTTTTTTTATTCTTTTTTTTGATTTCGGTTTCCTTG
AAATTTTTTTGATTCGGTAATCTCCGAACAGAAGGAAGAACGAAGGAAGGAGCACAGACTTAGATTGGTA
TATATACGCATATGGTGTGGGAATACTCAGGTATCGTAAGATGCAAGAGTTCGAATCTCTTAGCAACCAT
TATTTTTTTCCTCAACATAACGAGAACACACAGGGGCGCTATCGCACAGAATCAAATTCGATGACTGGAA
ATTTTTTGTTAATTTCAGAGGTCGCCTGACGCATATACCTTTTTCAACTGAAAAATTGGGAGAAAAAGGA
AAGGTGAGAGCGCCGGAACCGGCTTTTCATATAGAATAGAGAAGCGTTCATGACTAAATGCTTGCATCAC
AATACTTGAAGTTGACAATATTATTTAAGGACCTATTGTTTTTTCCAATAGGTGGTTAGCAATCGTCTTA
CTTTCTAACTTTTCTTACCTTTTACATTTCAGCAATATATATATATATTTCAAGGATATACCATTCTAAT
GTCTGCCCCTAAGAAGATCGTCGTTTTGCCAGGTGACCACGTTGGTCAAGAAATCACAGCCGAAGCCATT
AAGGTTCTTAAAGCTATTTCTGATGTTCGTTCCAATGTCAAGTTCGATTTCGAAAATCATTTAATTGGTG
GTGCTGCTATCGATGCTACAGGTGTTCCACTTCCAGATGAGGCGCTGGAAGCCTCCAAGAAGGCTGATGC
CGTTTTGTTAGGTGCTGTGGGTGGTCCTAAATGGGGTACCGGTAGTGTTAGACCTGAACAAGGTTTACTA
AAAATCCGTAAAGAACTTCAATTGTACGCCAACTTAAGACCATGTAACTTTGCATCCGACTCTCTTTTAG
ACTTATCTCCAATCAAGCCACAATTTGCTAAAGGTACTGACTTCGTTGTTGTCAGAGAATTAGTGGGAGG
TATTTACTTTGGTAAGAGAAAGGAAGACGATGGTGATGGTGTCGCTTGGGATAGTGAACAATACGCCGTT
CCAGAAGTGCAAAGAATCACAAGAATGGCCGCTTTCATGGCCCTACAACATGAGCCACCATTGCCTATTT
GGTCCTTGGATAAAGCTAATGTTTTGGCCTCTTCAAGATTATGGAGAAAAACTGTGGAGGAAACCATCAA
GAACGAATTCCCTACATTGAAGGTTCGACATCAATTGATTGATTCTGCCGCCATGATCCTAGTTAAGAAC
CCAACCCACCTAAATGGTATTATAATCACCAGCAACATGTTTGGTGATATCATCTCCGATGAAGCCTCCG
TTATCCCAGGTTCCTTGGGTTTGTTGCCATCTGCGTCCTTGGCCTCTTTGCCAGACAAGAACACCGCATT
TGGTTTGTACGAACCATGCCACGGTTCTGCTCCAGATTTGCCAAAGAATAAGGTCAACCCTATCGCCACT
ATCTTGTCTGCTGCAATGATGTTGAAATTGTCATTGAACTTGCCTGAAGAAGGTAAGGCCATTGAAGATG
CAGTTAAAAAGGTTTTGGATGCAGGTATCAGAACTGGTGATTTAGGTGGTTCCAACAGTACCACCGAAGT
CGGTGATGCTGTCGCCGAAGAAGTTAAGAAAATCCTTGCTTAAAAAGATTCTCTTTTTTTATGATATTTG
TACATAAACTTTATAAATGAAATTCATAATAGAAACGACACGAAATTACAAAATGGAATATGTTCATAGG
GTAGACGAAACTATATACGCAATCTACATACATTTATCAAGAAGGAGAAAAAGGAGGATGTAAAGGAATA
CAGGTAAGCAAATTGATACTAATGGCTCAACGTGATAAGGAAAAAGAATTGCACTTTAACATTAATATTG
ACAAGGAGGAGGGCACCACACAAAAAGTTAGGTGTAACAGAAAATCATGAAACTATGATTCCTAATTTAT
ATATTGGAGGATTTTCTCTAAAAAAAAAAAAATACAACAAATAAAAAACACTCAATGACCTGACCATTTG
ATGGAGTTTAAGTCAATACCTTCTTGAACCATTTCCCATAATGGTGAAAGTTCCCTCAAGAATTTTACTC
TGTCAGAAACGGCCTTAACGACGTACCGGATCATGCATGTATACTAAACTCACAAATTAGAGCTTCAATT
TAATTATATCAGTTATTACCCAATTCTCATGTTTGACAGCTTATCATCGATCGTCCAACTGCATGGAGAT
GAGTCGTGGCAAGAATACCAAGAGTTCCTCGGTTTGCCAGTTATTAAAAGACTCGTATTTCCAAAAGACT
GCAACATACTACTCAGTGCAGCTTCACAGAAACCTCATTCGTTTATTCCCTTGTTTGATTCAGAAGCAGG
TGGGACAGGTGAACTTTTGGATTGGAACTCGATTTCTGACTGGGTTGGAAGGCAAGAGAGCCCCGAGAGC
TTACATTTTATGTTAGCTGGTGGACTGACGCCAGAAAATGTTGGTGATGCGCTTAGATTAAATGGCGTTA
TTGGTGTTGATGTAAGCGGAGGTGTGGAGACAAATGGTGTAAAAGACTCTAACAAAATAGCAAATTTCGT
CAAAAATGCTAAGAAATAGGTTATTACTGAGTAGTATTTATTTAAGTATTGTTTGTGCACTTGCCTGCAA
GCCTTTTGAAAAGCAAGCATAAAAGATCTAAACATAAAATCTGTAAAATAACAAGATGTAAAGATAATGC
TAAATCATTTGGCTTTTTGATTGATTGTACAGGAAAATATACATCGCAGGGGGTTGACTTTTACCATTTC
ACCGCAATGGAATCAAACTTGTTGAAGAGAATGTTCACAGGCGCATACGCTACAATGACCCGATTCTTGC
TAGCCTTTTCTCGGTCTTGCAAACAACCGCCGGCAGCTTAGTATATAAATACACATGTACATACCTCTCT
CCGTATCCTCGTAATCATTTTCTTGTATTTATCGTCTTTTCGCTGTAAAAACTTTATCACACTTATCTCA
AATACACTTATTAACCGCTTTTACTATTATCTTCTACGCTGACAGTAATATCAAACAGTGACACATATTA
AACACAGTGGTTTCTTTGCATAAACACCATCAGCCTCAAGTCGTCAAGTAAAGATTTCGTGTTCATGCAG
ATAGATAACAATCTATATGTTGATAATTAGCGTTGCCTCATCAATGCGAGATCCGTTTAACCGGACCCTA
GTGCACTTACCCCACGTTCGGTCCACTGTGTGCCGAACATGCTCCTTCACTATTTTAACATGTGGAATTA
ATTCTCATGTTTGACAGCTTATCATCGAACTCTAAGAGGTGATACTTATTTACTGTAAAACTGTGACGAT
AAAACCGGAAGGAAGAATAAGAAAACTCGAACTGATCTATAATGCCTATTTTCTGTAAAGAGTTTAAGCT
ATGAAAGCCTCGGCATTTTGGCCGCTCCTAGGTAGTGCTTTTTTTCCAAGGACAAAACAGTTTCTTTTTC
TTGAGCAGGTTTTATGTTTCGGTAATCATAAACAATAAATAAATTATTTCATTTATGTTTAAAAATAAAA
AATAAAAAAGTATTTTAAATTTTTAAAAAAGTTGATTATAAGCATGTGACCTTTTGCAAGCAATTAAATT
TTGCAATTTGTGATTTAGGCAAAAGTTACTATTTCTGGCTCGTGTAATATATGTATGCTAATGTGAACTT
TTACAAAGTCGATATGGACTTAGTCAAAAGAAATTTTCTTAAAAATATATAGCACTAGCCAATTTAGCAC
TTCTTTATGAGATATATTATAGACTTTATTAAGCCAGATTTGTGTATTATATGTATTTACCCGGCGAATC
ATGGACATACATTCTGAAATAGGTAATATTCTCTATGGTGAGACAGCATAGATAACCTAGGATACAAGTT
AAAAGCTAGTACTGTTTTGCAGTAATTTTTTTCTTTTTTATAAGAATGTTACCACCTAAATAAGTTATAA
AGTCAATAGTTAAGTTTGATATTTGATTGTAAAATACCGTAATATATTTGCATGATCAAAAGGCTCAATG
TTGACTAGCCAGCATGTCAACCACTATATTGATCACCGATATTAGGACTTCCACACCAACTAGTAATATG
ACAATAAATTCAAGATATTCTTCATGAGAATGGCCCAGCGATTATGCGGTGTGAAATACCGCACAGATGC
GTAAGGAGAAAATACCGCATCAGGCGCCATTCGCCATTCAGGCTGCGCAACTGTTGGGAAGGGCGATCGG
TGCGGGCCTCTTCGCTATTACGCCAGCTGGCGAAAGGGGGATGTGCTGCAAGGCGATTAAGTTGGGTAAC
GCCAGGGTTTTCCCAGTCACGACGTTGTAAAACGACGGCCAGTGAATTCTTATTACGATCCTCGCGCCCC
CTACCCACCGTACTCGTCAATTCCAAGGGCATCGGTAAACATCTGCTCAAACTCGAAGTCGGCCATATCC
AGAGCGCCGTAGGGGGCGGAGTCGTGGGGGGTAAATCCCGGACCCGGGGAATCCCCGTCCCCCAACATGT
CCAGATCGAAATCGTCTAGCGCGTCGGCATGCATGTGCTCTGTATGTATATAAAACTCTTGTTTTCTTCT
TTTCTCTAAATATTCTTTCCTTATACATTAGGTCCTTTGTAGCATAAATTACTATACTTCTATAGACACG
CAAACACAAATACACACACTAAATTACCGGATCAA
Features (pLannotate 1.2.2; 25 found; start..end, strand, type, name):
     34..158     +  protein_bind   attR1: mutant version of attR; recombination site for the Gateway® LR reaction LR Clonase™
    183..213     +  promoter       lac UV5 promoter: E. coli lac promoter with an "up" mutation
    237..266     +  promoter       cat promoter (fragment): promoter of the E. coli cat gene encoding chloramphenicol acetyltransferase
    267..926     +  CDS            CmR: chloramphenicol acetyltransferase; cat; confers resistance to chloramphenicol
   1105..1263    +  CDS            ccdA (fragment): CCDA_ECO57 - Also known as H, letA. Experimental evidence at protein level: Swiss-Prot protein existence level 1. Antitoxin component of a type II toxin-antitoxin (TA) system which inhibits the post-segregational killing (PSK) of plasmid-free cells, also referred to as a plasmid addiction system. Binds to and blocks the activity of CcdB; will also remove bound CcdB protein from the CcdB-GyrA complex by forming a CcdA-CcdB complex, a process termed rejuvenation. Functions as a transcriptional corepressor for the ccdAB operon, repression also requires CcdB (By similarity). From Escherichia coli
   1268..1570    +  CDS            ccdB: CCDB_ECOLI - Also known as G, letB, letD. Experimental evidence at protein level: Swiss-Prot protein existence level 1. Toxic component of a type II toxin-antitoxin (TA) system, functioning in plasmid maintainence. Responsible for the post- segregational killing (PSK) of plasmid-free cells, also referred to as a plasmid addiction system. Half-life of over 2 hours. Cell killing by CcdB is accompanied by filamentation, defects in chromosome and plasmid segregation, defects in cell division, formation of anucleate cells, decreased DNA synthesis and plasmid loss. Interferes with the activity of DN
   1614..1738    -  protein_bind   attR2: mutant version of attR; recombination site for the Gateway® LR reaction LR Clonase™
   1784..2031    +  terminator     CYC1 terminator: S. cerevisiae CYC1; transcription terminator for CYC1
   2078..2094    -  protein_bind   lac operator: The lac repressor binds to the lac operator to inhibit transcription in E. coli. This inhibition can be relieved by adding lactose or isopropyl-β-D-thiogalactopyranoside (IPTG). lac repressor encoded by lacI
   2102..2132    -  promoter       lac promoter: promoter for the E. coli lac operon
   2147..2168    -  protein_bind   CAP binding site: CAP binding activates transcription in the presence of cAMP. E. coli catabolite activator protein
   2181..2273    -  CDS            lacI (fragment): lac repressor; lacI; The lac repressor binds to the lac operator to inhibit transcription in E. coli. This inhibition can be relieved by adding lactose or isopropyl-β-D-thiogalactopyranoside (IPTG).
   2456..3044    -  rep_origin     ori: high-copy-number ColE1/pMB1/pBR322/pUC origin of replication
   3215..4075    -  CDS            AmpR: β-lactamase; bla; confers resistance to ampicillin, carbenicillin, and related antibiotics
   4076..4180    -  promoter       AmpR promoter: bla
   4291..4424    +  promoter       URA3 promoter (fragment): S. cerevisiae URA3
   4426..4828    +  promoter       LEU2 promoter: S. cerevisiae LEU2
   4829..5923    +  CDS            LEU2: 3-isopropylmalate dehydrogenase, required for leucine biosynthesis; S. cerevisiae LEU2; yeast auxotrophic marker
   6285..6395    -  CDS            NFS1 (fragment): NFS1_YEAST - Also known as SPL1 From Saccharomyces cerevisiae (strain ATCC 204508 / S288c) (Baker's yeast).
   6473..6491    +  promoter       tet promoter (fragment): E. coli promoter for tetracycline efflux protein gene
   6718..7880    +  misc_feature   CEN/ARS: S. cerevisiae CEN4 centromere fused to the autonomously replicating sequence ARS1/ARS416
   8328..8438    -  CDS            RMD1 (fragment): RMD1_YEAST - Experimental evidence at protein level: Swiss-Prot protein existence level 1. Required for sporulation where it is believed to have a role in meiotic nuclear division. From Saccharomyces cerevisiae (strain ATCC 204508 / S288c) (Baker's yeast).
   8443..8494    +  misc_feature   bom (fragment): basis of mobility region from pBR322
   8500..8657    -  CDS            lacZα (fragment): LacZα fragment of β-galactosidase; lacZ fragment
   8684..8852    -  CDS            VP16 AD (fragment): transcriptional activation domain of herpes simplex virus protein VP16 (Triezenberg et al., 1988; Cousens et al., 1989); UL48
