[The description below was written by a language model from this plasmid's Addgene catalogue record and pLannotate feature annotations shown in this document.]
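Description:
pTL is an empty yeast expression backbone derived from pVV208, built as a Gateway destination vector for low-copy, centromeric expression in Saccharomyces cerevisiae. In yeast it is maintained through a CEN/ARS element (CEN4 fused to an ARS), which gives stable segregation at roughly one or a few copies per cell. Selection is by complementation of leucine auxotrophy with a LEU2 gene under its own promoter. In E. coli it replicates from a high-copy ColE1/pUC-type origin and carries an ampicillin resistance gene.

The cloning site is a standard Gateway cassette flanked by attR1 and attR2. It contains a chloramphenicol acetyltransferase gene and the ccdB toxin gene, with a ccdA fragment alongside. Because CcdB poisons gyrase in ordinary strains, the unrecombined vector is propagated in a ccdB-tolerant host under both chloramphenicol and ampicillin. An LR reaction with an attL entry clone swaps the cassette for the gene of interest, and ccdB then counterselects against non-recombined plasmid. A CYC1 terminator lies immediately downstream of attR2 to end transcripts of the inserted gene.

The yeast promoter driving the insert is not stated in the catalogue fields and is not annotated in the feature table. A VP16 activation-domain fragment lies just upstream of attR1 on the opposite strand, but its role is not explained by the record. Other short annotations (URA3 promoter, NFS1, RMD1, lacZα, lacI, tet promoter and bom fragments) appear to be residual flanking or backbone sequence. The associated publication concerns human DHDDS variants, which suggests the vector was used to express genes in yeast for functional testing, though the record lists it only as an empty backbone.
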