Addgene plasmid #203176: pTL
Purpose: (Empty Backbone) Centromeric yeast expression vector, leucine selection
Depositing lab: William Sessa. Depositing organization: Yale University. Publication: De novo DHDDS variants cause a neurodevelopmental and neurodegenerative disorder with myoclonus. Galosi S, Edani BH, Martinelli S, Hansikova H, Eklund EA, Caputi C, Masuelli L, Corsten-Janssen N, Srour M, Oegema R, Bosch DGM, Ellis CA, Amlie-Wolf L, Accogli A, Atallah I, Averdunk L, Baranano KW, Bei R, Bagnasco I, Brusco A, Demarest S, Alaix AS, Di Bonaventura C, Distelmaier F, Elmslie F, Gan-Or Z, Good JM, Gripp K, Kamsteeg EJ, Macnamara E, Marcelis C, Mercier N, Peeden J, Pizzi S, Pannone L, Shinawi M, Toro C, Verbeek NE, Venkateswaran S, Wheeler PG, Zdrazilova L, Zhang R, Zorzi G, Guerrini R, Sessa WC, Lefeber DJ, Tartaglia M, Hamdan FF, Grabinska KA, Leuzzi V. Brain. 2022 Mar 29;145(1):208-223. doi: 10.1093/brain/awab299. PubMed 34382076.
Backbone
  Vector backbone: pVV208
  Vector type: Yeast Expression
  Selectable markers: LEU2
Growth in bacteria
  Bacterial resistance: Chloramphenicol and Ampicillin, 25 & 100 μg/mL
  Growth temperature: 37°C
  Growth strain: ccdB Survival
  Copy number: High Copy
Gene/Insert
  Gene/Insert name: None
Terms and licenses: Academic/Nonprofit Terms; Industry Terms: Not Available to Industry
How to cite: pTL was a gift from William Sessa (Addgene plasmid # 203176 ; http://n2t.net/addgene:203176 ; RRID:Addgene_203176)
